Addgene plasmid #77486: MAPK12 gRNA (BRDN0001148543)
Purpose: 3rd generation lentiviral gRNA plasmid targeting human MAPK12
Depositing lab: John Doench & David Root. Depositing organization: Broad Institute. Publication: Optimized sgRNA design to maximize activity and minimize off-target effects of CRISPR-Cas9. Doench JG, Fusi N, Sullender M, Hegde M, Vaimberg EW, Donovan KF, Smith I, Tothova Z, Wilen C, Orchard R, Virgin HW, Listgarten J, Root DE. Nat Biotechnol. 2016 Jan 18. doi: 10.1038/nbt.3437. PubMed 26780180.
Backbone
  Vector backbone: lentiGuide-Puro
  Backbone manufacturer: Zhang Lab (Addgene plasmid # 52963)
  Vector type: Mammalian Expression, Lentiviral, CRISPR
  Selectable markers: Puromycin
Growth in bacteria
  Bacterial resistance: Ampicillin, 100 μg/mL
  Growth temperature: 37°C
  Growth strain: DH5alpha
  Copy number: High Copy
Gene/Insert
  Gene/Insert name: MAPK12 (alt names: MAPK12; NM_001303252.1)
  gRNA/shRNA sequence: CTCATGAAACATGAGAAGCT
  Species: H. sapiens (human)
  Entrez Gene: MAPK12 (a.k.a. ERK-6, ERK3, ERK6, MAPK 12, P38GAMMA, PRKM12, SAPK-3, SAPK3)
  Promoter: hU6
  Cloning method: Unknown
  Sequencing primers: 5′ U6-F; 3′ pS2-R
Terms and licenses: Academic/Nonprofit Terms; Industry Terms: Not Available to Industry
Depositor comments: The gRNA was designed to target the following Genbank reference sequence(s): NM_001303252.1,NM_002969.4. Note that this plasmid does NOT contain Cas9. It should be used in conjunction with lentiCas9-Blast (Addgene #52962) or otherwise with cell lines already expressing Cas9. Browse the full kinome gRNA library at http://www.addgene.org/pooled-library/broadgpp-human-kinome/ or visit http://www.broadinstitute.org/rnai/public/ for detailed protocols and information.
How to cite: MAPK12 gRNA (BRDN0001148543) was a gift from John Doench & David Root (Addgene plasmid # 77486 ; http://n2t.net/addgene:77486 ; RRID:Addgene_77486)
