[The description below was written by a language model from this plasmid's Addgene catalogue record and pLannotate feature annotations shown in this document.]
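Description:
MAPK12 gRNA (BRDN0001148543) is a third-generation lentiviral CRISPR guide plasmid built on the lentiGuide-Puro backbone and designed to target human MAPK12, the kinase also known as p38γ, ERK6 or SAPK3. The 8.3 kb plasmid is propagated in E. coli using a high-copy ColE1/pUC-type origin with β-lactamase conferring ampicillin resistance. The backbone also carries an f1 origin, an SV40 origin and poly(A) signal, and remnants of lac and T7/T3 promoter elements.

The viral cassette begins with an RSV promoter fused to a truncated HIV-1 5' LTR, which makes genomic RNA production Tat-independent. This is followed by the Ψ packaging signal with a partial gag sequence and the Rev response element for Rev-dependent nuclear export. A human U6 RNA polymerase III promoter then drives the 20-nt MAPK12 spacer joined to the Streptococcus pyogenes Cas9 guide RNA scaffold, with a cPPT/CTS element downstream to aid nuclear import of the provirus. A second unit uses the EF-1α core promoter with its intron A to express puromycin N-acetyltransferase for selecting transduced mammalian cells. It is followed by a WPRE to enhance transcript expression and a self-inactivating ΔU3 3' LTR.

The plasmid does not encode Cas9, so it is intended for use alongside a separate Cas9 lentivector or in cells already expressing Cas9. The guide was designed against two MAPK12 reference transcripts and belongs to a human kinome gRNA collection associated with work on optimised sgRNA design, supporting knockout of MAPK12 in human cells.
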