Features (pLannotate 1.2.2; 29 found; start..end, strand, type, name):
     14..80      +  CDS            small t antigen (fragment): SV40 (simian virus 40) small t antigen
    106..317     +  promoter       EF-1α core promoter: core promoter for human elongation factor EF-1α
    318..1256    +  intron         EF-1α intron A: intron upstream of the start codon of human EF-1α
   1278..1877    +  CDS            PuroR (fragment): puromycin N-acetyltransferase; pac from Streptomyces; confers resistance to puromycin
   1893..2481    +  misc_feature   WPRE: woodchuck hepatitis virus posttranscriptional regulatory element
   2532..2551    +  misc_feature   cPPT/CTS (fragment): central polypurine tract and central termination sequence of HIV-1
   2553..2786    +  LTR            3' LTR (ΔU3): self-inactivating 3' long terminal repeat (LTR) from HIV-1
   2864..2985    +  polyA_signal   SV40 poly(A) signal: SV40 polyadenylation signal
   3025..3160    +  rep_origin     SV40 ori: SV40 origin of replication
   3181..3199    -  promoter       T7 promoter: promoter for bacteriophage T7 RNA polymerase
   3207..3362    +  CDS            lacZα (fragment): LacZα fragment of β-galactosidase; lacZ fragment
   3367..3795    +  rep_origin     f1 ori (sequence partly withheld): f1 bacteriophage origin of replication; arrow indicates direction of (+) strand synthesis
   3848..3952    +  promoter       AmpR promoter: bla
   3953..4813    +  CDS            AmpR: β-lactamase; bla; confers resistance to ampicillin, carbenicillin, and related antibiotics
   4984..5572    +  rep_origin     ori: high-copy-number ColE1/pMB1/pBR322/pUC origin of replication
   5755..5847    +  CDS            lacI (fragment): lac repressor; lacI; The lac repressor binds to the lac operator to inhibit transcription in E. coli. This inhibition can be relieved by adding lactose or isopropyl-β-D-thiogalactopyranoside (IPTG).
   5860..5881    +  protein_bind   CAP binding site: CAP binding activates transcription in the presence of cAMP. E. coli catabolite activator protein
   5896..5926    +  promoter       lac promoter: promoter for the E. coli lac operon
   5934..5950    +  protein_bind   lac operator: The lac repressor binds to the lac operator to inhibit transcription in E. coli. This inhibition can be relieved by adding lactose or isopropyl-β-D-thiogalactopyranoside (IPTG). lac repressor encoded by lacI
   5995..6013    +  promoter       T3 promoter: promoter for bacteriophage T3 RNA polymerase
   6041..6267    +  promoter       RSV promoter: Rous sarcoma virus enhancer/promoter
   6268..6448    +  LTR            5' LTR (truncated): truncated 5' long terminal repeat (LTR) from HIV-1
   6495..6620    +  misc_feature   HIV-1 Ψ: packaging signal of human immunodeficiency virus type 1
   6604..6967    +  CDS            HIV-1 gag (fragment): gag protein from human immunodeficiency virus 1; gag
   7113..7346    +  misc_feature   RRE: The Rev response element (RRE) of HIV-1 allows for Rev-dependent mRNA export from the nucleus to the cytoplasm.
   7723..7749    +  CDS            Rev (fragment): human immunodeficiency virus 1 (HIV-1) Rev protein; rev; enhances nuclear export of unspliced and incompletely spliced viral mRNAs
   7753..7993    +  promoter       U6 promoter: RNA polymerase III promoter for human U6 snRNA
   8023..8098    +  misc_RNA       gRNA scaffold: guide RNA scaffold for the Streptococcus pyogenes CRISPR/Cas9 system
   8154..8271    +  misc_feature   cPPT/CTS: central polypurine tract and central termination sequence of HIV-1
>Addgene plasmid #77486 | MAPK12 gRNA (BRDN0001148543) | addgene full sequence | sequence record 187856 | Addgene Assembled Sequence
CCCGGGTGCAAAGATGGATAAAGTTTTAAACAGAGAGGAATCTTTGCAGCTAATGGACCTTCTAGGTCTT
GAAAGGAGTGGGAATTGGCTCCGGTGCCCGTCAGTGGGCAGAGCGCACATCGCCCACAGTCCCCGAGAAG
TTGGGGGGAGGGGTCGGCAATTGATCCGGTGCCTAGAGAAGGTGGCGCGGGGTAAACTGGGAAAGTGATG
TCGTGTACTGGCTCCGCCTTTTTCCCGAGGGTGGGGGAGAACCGTATATAAGTGCAGTAGTCGCCGTGAA
CGTTCTTTTTCGCAACGGGTTTGCCGCCAGAACACAGGTAAGTGCCGTGTGTGGTTCCCGCGGGCCTGGC
CTCTTTACGGGTTATGGCCCTTGCGTGCCTTGAATTACTTCCACCTGGCTGCAGTACGTGATTCTTGATC
CCGAGCTTCGGGTTGGAAGTGGGTGGGAGAGTTCGAGGCCTTGCGCTTAAGGAGCCCCTTCGCCTCGTGC
TTGAGTTGAGGCCTGGCCTGGGCGCTGGGGCCGCCGCGTGCGAATCTGGTGGCACCTTCGCGCCTGTCTC
GCTGCTTTCGATAAGTCTCTAGCCATTTAAAATTTTTGATGACCTGCTGCGACGCTTTTTTTCTGGCAAG
ATAGTCTTGTAAATGCGGGCCAAGATCTGCACACTGGTATTTCGGTTTTTGGGGCCGCGGGCGGCGACGG
GGCCCGTGCGTCCCAGCGCACATGTTCGGCGAGGCGGGGCCTGCGAGCGCGGCCACCGAGAATCGGACGG
GGGTAGTCTCAAGCTGGCCGGCCTGCTCTGGTGCCTGGCCTCGCGCCGCCGTGTATCGCCCCGCCCTGGG
CGGCAAGGCTGGCCCGGTCGGCACCAGTTGCGTGAGCGGAAAGATGGCCGCTTCCCGGCCCTGCTGCAGG
GAGCTCAAAATGGAGGACGCGGCGCTCGGGAGAGCGGGCGGGTGAGTCACCCACACAAAGGAAAAGGGCC
TTTCCGTCCTCAGCCGTCGCTTCATGTGACTCCACGGAGTACCGGGCGCCGTCCAGGCACCTCGATTAGT
TCTCGAGCTTTTGGAGTACGTCGTCTTTAGGTTGGGGGGAGGGGTTTTATGCGATGGAGTTTCCCCACAC
TGAGTGGGTGGAGACTGAAGTTAGGCCAGCTTGGCACTTGATGTAATTCTCCTTGGAATTTGCCCTTTTT
GAGTTTGGATCTTGGTTCATTCTCAAGCCTCAGACAGTGGTTCAAAGTTTTTTTCTTCCATTTCAGGTGT
CGTGACGTACGGCCACCATGACCGAGTACAAGCCCACGGTGCGCCTCGCCACCCGCGACGACGTCCCCAG
GGCCGTACGCACCCTCGCCGCCGCGTTCGCCGACTACCCCGCCACGCGCCACACCGTCGATCCGGACCGC
CACATCGAGCGGGTCACCGAGCTGCAAGAACTCTTCCTCACGCGCGTCGGGCTCGACATCGGCAAGGTGT
GGGTCGCGGACGACGGCGCCGCCGTGGCGGTCTGGACCACGCCGGAGAGCGTCGAAGCGGGGGCGGTGTT
CGCCGAGATCGGCCCGCGCATGGCCGAGTTGAGCGGTTCCCGGCTGGCCGCGCAGCAACAGATGGAAGGC
CTCCTGGCGCCGCACCGGCCCAAGGAGCCCGCGTGGTTCCTGGCCACCGTCGGAGTCTCGCCCGACCACC
AGGGCAAGGGTCTGGGCAGCGCCGTCGTGCTCCCCGGAGTGGAGGCGGCCGAGCGCGCCGGGGTGCCCGC
CTTCCTGGAGACCTCCGCGCCCCGCAACCTCCCCTTCTACGAGCGGCTCGGCTTCACCGTCACCGCCGAC
GTCGAGGTGCCCGAAGGACCGCGCACCTGGTGCATGACCCGCAAGCCCGGTGCCTGAACGCGTTAAGTCG
ACAATCAACCTCTGGATTACAAAATTTGTGAAAGATTGACTGGTATTCTTAACTATGTTGCTCCTTTTAC
GCTATGTGGATACGCTGCTTTAATGCCTTTGTATCATGCTATTGCTTCCCGTATGGCTTTCATTTTCTCC
TCCTTGTATAAATCCTGGTTGCTGTCTCTTTATGAGGAGTTGTGGCCCGTTGTCAGGCAACGTGGCGTGG
TGTGCACTGTGTTTGCTGACGCAACCCCCACTGGTTGGGGCATTGCCACCACCTGTCAGCTCCTTTCCGG
GACTTTCGCTTTCCCCCTCCCTATTGCCACGGCGGAACTCATCGCCGCCTGCCTTGCCCGCTGCTGGACA
GGGGCTCGGCTGTTGGGCACTGACAATTCCGTGGTGTTGTCGGGGAAATCATCGTCCTTTCCTTGGCTGC
TCGCCTGTGTTGCCACCTGGATTCTGCGCGGGACGTCCTTCTGCTACGTCCCTTCGGCCCTCAATCCAGC
GGACCTTCCTTCCCGCGGCCTGCTGCCGGCTCTGCGGCCTCTTCCGCGTCTTCGCCTTCGCCCTCAGACG
AGTCGGATCTCCCTTTGGGCCGCCTCCCCGCGTCGACTTTAAGACCAATGACTTACAAGGCAGCTGTAGA
TCTTAGCCACTTTTTAAAAGAAAAGGGGGGACTGGAAGGGCTAATTCACTCCCAACGAAGACAAGATCTG
CTTTTTGCTTGTACTGGGTCTCTCTGGTTAGACCAGATCTGAGCCTGGGAGCTCTCTGGCTAACTAGGGA
ACCCACTGCTTAAGCCTCAATAAAGCTTGCCTTGAGTGCTTCAAGTAGTGTGTGCCCGTCTGTTGTGTGA
CTCTGGTAACTAGAGATCCCTCAGACCCTTTTAGTCAGTGTGGAAAATCTCTAGCAGTACGTATAGTAGT
TCATGTCATCTTATTATTCAGTATTTATAACTTGCAAAGAAATGAATATCAGAGAGTGAGAGGAACTTGT
TTATTGCAGCTTATAATGGTTACAAATAAAGCAATAGCATCACAAATTTCACAAATAAAGCATTTTTTTC
ACTGCATTCTAGTTGTGGTTTGTCCAAACTCATCAATGTATCTTATCATGTCTGGCTCTAGCTATCCCGC
CCCTAACTCCGCCCATCCCGCCCCTAACTCCGCCCAGTTCCGCCCATTCTCCGCCCCATGGCTGACTAAT
TTTTTTTATTTATGCAGAGGCCGAGGCCGCCTCGGCCTCTGAGCTATTCCAGAAGTAGTGAGGAGGCTTT
TTTGGAGGCCTAGGGACGTACCCAATTCGCCCTATAGTGAGTCGTATTACGCGCGCTCACTGGCCGTCGT
TTTACAACGTCGTGACTGGGAAAACCCTGGCGTTACCCAACTTAATCGCCTTGCAGCACATCCCCCTTTC
GCCAGCTGGCGTAATAGCGAAGAGGCCCGCACCGATCGCCCTTCCCAACAGTTGCGCAGCCTGAATGGCG
AATGGG
[124 nt withheld, positions 3367-3490]
C
[91 nt withheld, positions 3492-3582]
A
[49 nt withheld, positions 3584-3632]
CCTTTGACGTTGGAGTCCACGTTCTTT
[37 nt withheld, positions 3660-3696]
ACCCTATCTCGGTCTATTCTTTTGATTTATAAGGGATTTTGCCGATTTCGGCCTATTGGTTAAAAAATGA
GCTGATTTAACAAAAATTTAACGCGAATTTTAACAAAATATTAACGCTTACAATTTAGGTGGCACTTTTC
GGGGAAATGTGCGCGGAACCCCTATTTGTTTATTTTTCTAAATACATTCAAATATGTATCCGCTCATGAG
ACAATAACCCTGATAAATGCTTCAATAATATTGAAAAAGGAAGAGTATGAGTATTCAACATTTCCGTGTC
GCCCTTATTCCCTTTTTTGCGGCATTTTGCCTTCCTGTTTTTGCTCACCCAGAAACGCTGGTGAAAGTAA
AAGATGCTGAAGATCAGTTGGGTGCACGAGTGGGTTACATCGAACTGGATCTCAACAGCGGTAAGATCCT
TGAGAGTTTTCGCCCCGAAGAACGTTTTCCAATGATGAGCACTTTTAAAGTTCTGCTATGTGGCGCGGTA
TTATCCCGTATTGACGCCGGGCAAGAGCAACTCGGTCGCCGCATACACTATTCTCAGAATGACTTGGTTG
AGTACTCACCAGTCACAGAAAAGCATCTTACGGATGGCATGACAGTAAGAGAATTATGCAGTGCTGCCAT
AACCATGAGTGATAACACTGCGGCCAACTTACTTCTGACAACGATCGGAGGACCGAAGGAGCTAACCGCT
TTTTTGCACAACATGGGGGATCATGTAACTCGCCTTGATCGTTGGGAACCGGAGCTGAATGAAGCCATAC
CAAACGACGAGCGTGACACCACGATGCCTGTAGCAATGGCAACAACGTTGCGCAAACTATTAACTGGCGA
ACTACTTACTCTAGCTTCCCGGCAACAATTAATAGACTGGATGGAGGCGGATAAAGTTGCAGGACCACTT
CTGCGCTCGGCCCTTCCGGCTGGCTGGTTTATTGCTGATAAATCTGGAGCCGGTGAGCGTGGGTCTCGCG
GTATCATTGCAGCACTGGGGCCAGATGGTAAGCCCTCCCGTATCGTAGTTATCTACACGACGGGGAGTCA
GGCAACTATGGATGAACGAAATAGACAGATCGCTGAGATAGGTGCCTCACTGATTAAGCATTGGTAACTG
TCAGACCAAGTTTACTCATATATACTTTAGATTGATTTAAAACTTCATTTTTAATTTAAAAGGATCTAGG
TGAAGATCCTTTTTGATAATCTCATGACCAAAATCCCTTAACGTGAGTTTTCGTTCCACTGAGCGTCAGA
CCCCGTAGAAAAGATCAAAGGATCTTCTTGAGATCCTTTTTTTCTGCGCGTAATCTGCTGCTTGCAAACA
AAAAAACCACCGCTACCAGCGGTGGTTTGTTTGCCGGATCAAGAGCTACCAACTCTTTTTCCGAAGGTAA
CTGGCTTCAGCAGAGCGCAGATACCAAATACTGTTCTTCTAGTGTAGCCGTAGTTAGGCCACCACTTCAA
GAACTCTGTAGCACCGCCTACATACCTCGCTCTGCTAATCCTGTTACCAGTGGCTGCTGCCAGTGGCGAT
AAGTCGTGTCTTACCGGGTTGGACTCAAGACGATAGTTACCGGATAAGGCGCAGCGGTCGGGCTGAACGG
GGGGTTCGTGCACACAGCCCAGCTTGGAGCGAACGACCTACACCGAACTGAGATACCTACAGCGTGAGCT
ATGAGAAAGCGCCACGCTTCCCGAAGGGAGAAAGGCGGACAGGTATCCGGTAAGCGGCAGGGTCGGAACA
GGAGAGCGCACGAGGGAGCTTCCAGGGGGAAACGCCTGGTATCTTTATAGTCCTGTCGGGTTTCGCCACC
TCTGACTTGAGCGTCGATTTTTGTGATGCTCGTCAGGGGGGCGGAGCCTATGGAAAAACGCCAGCAACGC
GGCCTTTTTACGGTTCCTGGCCTTTTGCTGGCCTTTTGCTCACATGTTCTTTCCTGCGTTATCCCCTGAT
TCTGTGGATAACCGTATTACCGCCTTTGAGTGAGCTGATACCGCTCGCCGCAGCCGAACGACCGAGCGCA
GCGAGTCAGTGAGCGAGGAAGCGGAAGAGCGCCCAATACGCAAACCGCCTCTCCCCGCGCGTTGGCCGAT
TCATTAATGCAGCTGGCACGACAGGTTTCCCGACTGGAAAGCGGGCAGTGAGCGCAACGCAATTAATGTG
AGTTAGCTCACTCATTAGGCACCCCAGGCTTTACACTTTATGCTTCCGGCTCGTATGTTGTGTGGAATTG
TGAGCGGATAACAATTTCACACAGGAAACAGCTATGACCATGATTACGCCAAGCGCGCAATTAACCCTCA
CTAAAGGGAACAAAAGCTGGAGCTGCAAGCTTAATGTAGTCTTATGCAATACTCTTGTAGTCTTGCAACA
TGGTAACGATGAGTTAGCAACATGCCTTACAAGGAGAGAAAAAGCACCGTGCATGCCGATTGGTGGAAGT
AAGGTGGTACGATCGTGCCTTATTAGGAAGGCAACAGACGGGTCTGACATGGATTGGACGAACCACTGAA
TTGCCGCATTGCAGAGATATTGTATTTAAGTGCCTAGCTCGATACATAAACGGGTCTCTCTGGTTAGACC
AGATCTGAGCCTGGGAGCTCTCTGGCTAACTAGGGAACCCACTGCTTAAGCCTCAATAAAGCTTGCCTTG
AGTGCTTCAAGTAGTGTGTGCCCGTCTGTTGTGTGACTCTGGTAACTAGAGATCCCTCAGACCCTTTTAG
TCAGTGTGGAAAATCTCTAGCAGTGGCGCCCGAACAGGGACTTGAAAGCGAAAGGGAAACCAGAGGAGCT
CTCTCGACGCAGGACTCGGCTTGCTGAAGCGCGCACGGCAAGAGGCGAGGGGCGGCGACTGGTGAGTACG
CCAAAAATTTTGACTAGCGGAGGCTAGAAGGAGAGAGATGGGTGCGAGAGCGTCAGTATTAAGCGGGGGA
GAATTAGATCGCGATGGGAAAAAATTCGGTTAAGGCCAGGGGGAAAGAAAAAATATAAATTAAAACATAT
AGTATGGGCAAGCAGGGAGCTAGAACGATTCGCAGTTAATCCTGGCCTGTTAGAAACATCAGAAGGCTGT
AGACAAATACTGGGACAGCTACAACCATCCCTTCAGACAGGATCAGAAGAACTTAGATCATTATATAATA
CAGTAGCAACCCTCTATTGTGTGCATCAAAGGATAGAGATAAAAGACACCAAGGAAGCTTTAGACAAGAT
AGAGGAAGAGCAAAACAAAAGTAAGACCACCGCACAGCAAGCGGCCGCTGATCTTCAGACCTGGAGGAGG
AGATATGAGGGACAATTGGAGAAGTGAATTATATAAATATAAAGTAGTAAAAATTGAACCATTAGGAGTA
GCACCCACCAAGGCAAAGAGAAGAGTGGTGCAGAGAGAAAAAAGAGCAGTGGGAATAGGAGCTTTGTTCC
TTGGGTTCTTGGGAGCAGCAGGAAGCACTATGGGCGCAGCGTCAATGACGCTGACGGTACAGGCCAGACA
ATTATTGTCTGGTATAGTGCAGCAGCAGAACAATTTGCTGAGGGCTATTGAGGCGCAACAGCATCTGTTG
CAACTCACAGTCTGGGGCATCAAGCAGCTCCAGGCAAGAATCCTGGCTGTGGAAAGATACCTAAAGGATC
AACAGCTCCTGGGGATTTGGGGTTGCTCTGGAAAACTCATTTGCACCACTGCTGTGCCTTGGAATGCTAG
TTGGAGTAATAAATCTCTGGAACAGATTTGGAATCACACGACCTGGATGGAGTGGGACAGAGAAATTAAC
AATTACACAAGCTTAATACACTCCTTAATTGAAGAATCGCAAAACCAGCAAGAAAAGAATGAACAAGAAT
TATTGGAATTAGATAAATGGGCAAGTTTGTGGAATTGGTTTAACATAACAAATTGGCTGTGGTATATAAA
ATTATTCATAATGATAGTAGGAGGCTTGGTAGGTTTAAGAATAGTTTTTGCTGTACTTTCTATAGTGAAT
AGAGTTAGGCAGGGATATTCACCATTATCGTTTCAGACCCACCTCCCAACCCCGAGGGGACCCAGAGAGG
GCCTATTTCCCATGATTCCTTCATATTTGCATATACGATACAAGGCTGTTAGAGAGATAATTAGAATTAA
TTTGACTGTAAACACAAAGATATTAGTACAAAATACGTGACGTAGAAAGTAATAATTTCTTGGGTAGTTT
GCAGTTTTAAAATTATGTTTTAAAATGGACTATCATATGCTTACCGTAACTTGAAAGTATTTCGATTTCT
TGGCTTTATATATCTTGTGGAAAGGACGAAACACCGCTCATGAAACATGAGAAGCTGTTTTAGAGCTAGA
AATAGCAAGTTAAAATAAGGCTAGTCCGTTATCAACTTGAAAAAGTGGCACCGAGTCGGTGCTTTTTTAA
GCTTGGCGTAACTAGATCTTGAGACAAATGGCAGTATTCATCCACAATTTTAAAAGAAAAGGGGGGATTG
GGGGGTACAGTGCAGGGGAAAGAATAGTAGACATAATAGCAACAGACATACAAACTAAAGAATTACAAAA
ACAAATTACAAAAATTCAAAATTTTCGGGTTTATTACAGGGACAGCAGAGATCCACTTTGGCGCCGGCTC
GAGGGGG
