>Addgene plasmid #77486 | MAPK12 gRNA (BRDN0001148543) | depositor partial sequence | sequence record 144946 | Target Sequence
CTCATGAAACATGAGAAGCT
