>Addgene plasmid #77486 | MAPK12 gRNA (BRDN0001148543) | addgene partial sequence | sequence record 187855 | hU6-F
TAGAAAGTAATAATTTCTTGGGTAGTTTGCAGTTTTAAAATTATGTTTTAAAATGGACTATCATATGCTT
ACCGTAACTTGAAAGTATTTCGATTTCTTGGCTTTATATATCTTGTGGAAAGGACGAAACACCGCTCATG
AAACATGAGAAGCTGTTTTAGAGCTAGAAATAGCAAGTTAAAATAAGGCTAGTCCGTTATCAACTTGAAA
AAGTGGCACCGAGTCGGTGCTTTTTTAAGCTTGGCGTAACTAGATCTTGAGACAAATGGCAGTATTCATC
CACAATTTTAAAAGAAAAGGGGGGATTGGGGGGTACAGTGCAGGGGAAAGAATAGTAGACATAATAGCAA
CAGACATACAAACTAAAGAATTACAAAAACAAATTACAAAAATTCAAAATTTTCGGGTTTATTACAGGGA
CAGCAGAGATCCACTTTGGCGCCGGCTCGAGGGGGCCCGGGTGCAAAGATGGATAAAGTTTTAAACAGAG
AGGAATCTTTGCAGCTAATGGACCTTCTAGGTCTTGAAAGGAGTGGGAATTGGCTCCGGTGCCCGTCAGT
GGGCAGAGCG
